>Addgene plasmid #47193 | TAL3474 | depositor partial sequence | sequence record 67280 | Insert sequence
ATGGACTACAAAGACCATGACGGTGATTATAAAGATCATGACATCGATTACAAGGATGACGATGACAAGA
TGGCCCCCAAGAAGAAGAGGAAGGTGGGCATTCACCGCGGGGTACCTATGGTGGACTTGAGGACACTCGG
TTATTCGCAACAGCAACAGGAGAAAATCAAGCCTAAGGTCAGGAGCACCGTCGCGCAACACCACGAGGCG
CTTGTGGGGCATGGCTTCACTCATGCGCATATTGTCGCGCTTTCACAGCACCCTGCGGCGCTTGGGACGG
TGGCTGTCAAATACCAAGATATGATTGCGGCCCTGCCCGAAGCCACGCACGAGGCAATTGTAGGGGTCGG
TAAACAGTGGTCGGGAGCGCGAGCACTTGAGGCGCTGCTGACTGTGGCGGGTGAGCTTAGGGGGCCTCCG
CTCCAGCTCGACACCGGGCAGCTGCTGAAGATCGCGAAGAGAGGGGGAGTAACAGCGGTAGAGGCAGTGC
ACGCCTGGCGCAATGCGCTCACCGGGGCCCCCTTGAACCTGACCCCAGACCAGGTAGTCGCAATCGCGAA
CAATAATGGGGGAAAGCAAGCCCTGGAAACCGTGCAAAGGTTGTTGCCGGTCCTTTGTCAAGACCACGGC
CTTACACCGGAGCAAGTCGTGGCCATTGCAAGCAACATCGGTGGCAAACAGGCTCTTGAGACGGTTCAGA
GACTTCTCCCAGTTCTCTGTCAAGCCCACGGGCTGACTCCCGATCAAGTTGTAGCGATTGCGTCCAACGG
TGGAGGGAAACAAGCATTGGAGACTGTCCAACGGCTCCTTCCCGTGTTGTGTCAAGCCCACGGTTTGACG
CCTGCACAAGTGGTCGCCATCGCCAACAACAACGGCGGTAAGCAGGCGCTGGAAACAGTACAGCGCCTGC
TGCCTGTACTGTGCCAGGATCATGGACTGACCCCAGACCAGGTAGTCGCAATCGCGAACAATAATGGGGG
AAAGCAAGCCCTGGAAACCGTGCAAAGGTTGTTGCCGGTCCTTTGTCAAGACCACGGCCTTACACCGGAG
CAAGTCGTGGCCATTGCATCCCACGACGGTGGCAAACAGGCTCTTGAGACGGTTCAGAGACTTCTCCCAG
TTCTCTGTCAAGCCCACGGGCTGACTCCCGATCAAGTTGTAGCGATTGCGTCGAACATTGGAGGGAAACA
AGCATTGGAGACTGTCCAACGGCTCCTTCCCGTGTTGTGTCAAGCCCACGGTTTGACGCCTGCACAAGTG
GTCGCCATCGCCAACAACAACGGCGGTAAGCAGGCGCTGGAAACAGTACAGCGCCTGCTGCCTGTACTGT
GCCAGGATCATGGACTGACCCCAGACCAGGTAGTCGCAATCGCGTCGAACATTGGGGGAAAGCAAGCCCT
GGAAACCGTGCAAAGGTTGTTGCCGGTCCTTTGTCAAGACCACGGCCTTACACCGGAGCAAGTCGTGGCC
ATTGCAAGCAACATCGGTGGCAAACAGGCTCTTGAGACGGTTCAGAGACTTCTCCCAGTTCTCTGTCAAG
CCCACGGGCTGACTCCCGATCAAGTTGTAGCGATTGCGTCGAACATTGGAGGGAAACAAGCATTGGAGAC
TGTCCAACGGCTCCTTCCCGTGTTGTGTCAAGCCCACGGTTTGACGCCTGCACAAGTGGTCGCCATCGCC
AGCCATGATGGCGGTAAGCAGGCGCTGGAAACAGTACAGCGCCTGCTGCCTGTACTGTGCCAGGATCATG
GACTGACCCCAGACCAGGTAGTCGCAATCGCGTCAAACGGAGGGGGAAAGCAAGCCCTGGAAACCGTGCA
AAGGTTGTTGCCGGTCCTTTGTCAAGACCACGGCCTTACACCGGAGCAAGTCGTGGCCATTGCAAGCAAC
ATCGGTGGCAAACAGGCTCTTGAGACGGTTCAGAGACTTCTCCCAGTTCTCTGTCAAGCCCACGGGCTGA
CTCCCGATCAAGTTGTAGCGATTGCGTCGAACATTGGAGGGAAACAAGCATTGGAGACTGTCCAACGGCT
CCTTCCCGTGTTGTGTCAAGCCCACGGTTTGACGCCTGCACAAGTGGTCGCCATCGCCAGCCATGATGGC
GGTAAGCAGGCGCTGGAAACAGTACAGCGCCTGCTGCCTGTACTGTGCCAGGATCATGGACTGACACCCG
AACAGGTGGTCGCCATTGCTTCTAACATCGGAGGACGGCCAGCCTTGGAG
