>Addgene plasmid #47193 | TAL3474 | addgene partial sequence | sequence record 69216 | JDS-TALEN-F 5'-TAGGGGTCGGTAAACAGTGG-3'
GCGGGTGAGCTTAGGGGGCCTCCGCTCCAGCTCGACACCGGGCAGCTGCTGAAGATCGCGAAGAGAGGGG
GAGTAACAGCGGTAGAGGCAGTGCACGCCTGGCGCAATGCGCTCACCGGGGCCCCCTTGAACCTGACCCC
AGACCAGGTAGTCGCAATCGCGAACAATAATGGGGGAAAGCAAGCCCTGGAAACCGTGCAAAGGTTGTTG
CCGGTCCTTTGTCAAGACCACGGCCTTACACCGGAGCAAGTCGTGGCCATTGCAAGCAACATCGGTGGCA
AACAGGCTCTTGAGACGGTTCAGAGACTTCTCCCAGTTCTCTGTCAAGCCCACGGGCTGACTCCCGATCA
AGTTGTAGCGATTGCGTCCAACGGTGGAGGGAAACAAGCATTGGAGACTGTCCAACGGCTCCTTCCCGTG
TTGTGTCAAGCCCACGGTTTGACGCCTGCACAAGTGGTCGCCATCGCCAACAACAACGGCGGTAAGCAGG
CGCTGGAAACAGTACAGCGCCTGCTGCCTGTACTGTGCCAGGATCATGGACTGACCCCAGACCAGGTAGT
CGCAATCGCGAACAATAATGGGGGAAAGCAAGCCCTGGAAACCGTGCAAAGGTTGTTGCCGGTCCTTTGT
CAAGACCACGGCCTTACACCGGAGCAAGTCGTGGCCATTGCATCCCACGACGGTGGCAAACAGGCTCTTG
AGACGGTTCAGAGACTTCTCCCAGTTCTCTGTCAAGCCCACGGGCTGACTCCCGATCAAGTTGTAGCGAT
TGCGTCGAACATTGGAGGGAAACAAGCATTGGAGACTGTCCAACGGCTCCTTCCCGTGTTGTGTCAAGCC
CACGGTTTGACGCCTGCACA
