[The description below was written by a language model from this plasmid's Addgene catalogue record.]
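Description:
TAL3474 is a TALEN expression plasmid built on the JDS70 backbone, a mammalian expression vector that also carries a T7 promoter. It encodes the left-hand monomer of a TALE nuclease pair directed against the zebrafish kiss1rb (KISS1RB) gene. The plasmid is propagated in E. coli as a high-copy construct under ampicillin selection. The record gives no feature table, so the origin of replication and other backbone elements are not explicitly listed. The use of a BGH reverse sequencing primer suggests a BGH polyadenylation region downstream of the coding sequence.

The insert is an assembled array of TALE repeats of about 1.4 kb, designed to recognise one half-site in the kiss1rb locus. It was cloned into the backbone through BsmBI sites that were destroyed in the process, as is typical of type IIS seamless assembly. The backbone supplies the flanking coding sequence, with an N-terminal 3X Flag tag for detection and a C-terminal wild-type FokI nuclease domain. The complete open reading frame is therefore a Flag-tagged TALE–FokI fusion. Expression is driven by the CMV promoter in transfected cells, while the T7 promoter allows in vitro transcription of mRNA, the usual route for delivery by microinjection into zebrafish embryos.

Because FokI cleaves as a dimer, this left monomer is meant to be used with a matching right-hand TALEN that binds the opposite strand nearby. Together they create a double-strand break whose error-prone repair produces indel mutations, disrupting the gene. The insert name indicates that the construct is part of a set made for the zebrafish community, and the depositor recommends verifying the plasmid by diagnostic digest before use.
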