Addgene plasmid #47193: TAL3474
Depositing lab: Keith Joung. Depositing organization: Massachusetts General Hospital. Publication: Targeted gene disruption in somatic zebrafish cells using engineered TALENs. Sander JD, Cade L, Khayter C, Reyon D, Peterson RT, Joung JK, Yeh JR. Nat Biotechnol. 2011 Aug 5;29(8):697-8. doi: 10.1038/nbt.1934. PubMed 21822241.
Backbone
  Vector backbone: JDS70
  Backbone manufacturer: Addgene plasmid #32285
  Backbone size w/o insert (bp): 6447
  Vector type: Mammalian Expression ; T7
Growth in bacteria
  Bacterial resistance: Ampicillin, 100 μg/mL
  Growth temperature: 37°C
  Growth strain: XL1 Blue
  Copy number: High Copy
Gene/Insert
  Gene/Insert name: ZebrafishCommunity-KISS1RB-left (alt name: KISS1RB)
  Species: D. rerio (zebrafish)
  Insert size (bp): 1430
  Promoter: CMV
  Tag / fusion protein: 3X Flag (N terminal on backbone); WT FOKI (C terminal on backbone)
  Cloning method: Restriction Enzyme; 5′ cloning site BsmBI (destroyed during cloning); 3′ cloning site BsmBI (destroyed during cloning)
  Sequencing primers: 5′ CMV-F; 3′ BGH-rev
Terms and licenses: Academic/Nonprofit Terms; Industry Terms: Not Available to Industry
Depositor comments: Target binding site: TGATGGCAGAAACTAACA It is strongly recommended that users perform a diagnostic digest to verify this plasmid prior to use. For example, a double digest of the plasmid with BamHI and KpnI should result in two bands at 2.3kb and 5.8kb.
How to cite: TAL3474 was a gift from Keith Joung (Addgene plasmid # 47193 ; http://n2t.net/addgene:47193 ; RRID:Addgene_47193)
